Addgene plasmid #189645: pRPS5A-PTP-3Xflag- psa A Left -G1397N
Purpose: psa A Left -G1397N
Depositing lab: Jin-Soo Kim. Depositing organization: Institute for Basic Science. Publication: Targeted A-to-G base editing of chloroplast DNA in plants. Mok YG, Hong S, Bae SJ, Cho SI, Kim JS. Nat Plants. 2022 Dec 1. doi: 10.1038/s41477-022-01279-8. PubMed 36456803.
Backbone
  Vector backbone: pBAtC
  Vector type: Plant Expression, TALEN
  Selectable markers: Basta
Growth in bacteria
  Bacterial resistance: Spectinomycin, 50 μg/mL
  Growth temperature: 37°C
  Growth strain: DH5alpha
  Copy number: Unknown
Gene/Insert
  Gene/Insert name: TALE and DddAtox
  Species: A. thaliana (mustard weed)
Terms and licenses: Academic/Nonprofit Terms; Industry Terms: Not Available to Industry
How to cite: pRPS5A-PTP-3Xflag- psa A Left -G1397N was a gift from Jin-Soo Kim (Addgene plasmid # 189645 ; http://n2t.net/addgene:189645 ; RRID:Addgene_189645)
