[The description below was written by a language model from this plasmid's Addgene catalogue record and pLannotate feature annotations shown in this document.]
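Description:
pRPS5A-PTP-3Xflag-psa A Left-G1397N is a 12.8 kb plant binary (T-DNA) vector built on the pBAtC backbone. It encodes the left-hand arm of a TALE-guided, split-DddA base editor aimed at the chloroplast psaA gene, and it was deposited in connection with work on targeted A-to-G editing of chloroplast DNA in plants. The backbone carries a ColE1/pBR322-type origin with a bom site for propagation in E. coli. It also has the pVS1 oriV with RepA and StaA, the replication and stability functions typically used to maintain binary vectors in Agrobacterium. Bacterial selection is by spectinomycin through the aadA (SmR) gene. Between the nopaline-type left and right T-DNA border repeats sits a bar (phosphinothricin acetyltransferase) cassette under the NOS promoter and terminator, which provides Basta selection of transformed plants.

The expression cassette begins next to an attB4 Gateway site. The upstream region is not annotated as a promoter but, by the plasmid name, corresponds to the RPS5A promoter; the HST fragments called there are probably matches to neighbouring Arabidopsis genomic sequence. The open reading frame starts with a fragment of Arabidopsis chloroplast RecA, presumably the plastid transit peptide ("PTP") that directs the protein into chloroplasts, followed by a 3xFLAG tag. Next come AvrBs3-derived TALE N- and C-terminal segments flanking an unannotated stretch of about 1.8 kb, consistent with the custom repeat array. The frame ends with a DddA toxin fragment, named as the G1397 N-terminal split half, followed by a CaMV poly(A) signal. Such a half is expected to be inactive alone and to require a matching right-arm construct carrying the complementary half. No adenine deaminase is annotated here, and the record does not state how A-to-G activity is supplied.
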