Features (pLannotate 1.2.2; 25 found; start..end, strand, type, name):
      5..25      -  protein_bind   attB4: mutant version of attB; core recombination site for the Gateway® BP reaction BP Clonase™
     59..430     +  CDS            HST (fragment): HSTC_ARATH - Also known as HPT2, VTE2-2. Experimental evidence at protein level: Swiss-Prot protein existence level 1. Involved in the synthesis of plastoquinone-9. Can use both homogentisic acid and 2,5-dihydroxyphenylacetic acid gamma-lactone as prenyl acceptors, and solanesyl diphosphate > farnesyl diphosphate > geranylgeranyl diphosphate >> phytyl diphosphate as prenyl donors. Do not catalyze the decardoxylation of homogentisate uncoupled from prenylation. From Arabidopsis thaliana (Mouse-ear cress).
    582..665     +  CDS            HST (fragment): HSTC_ARATH - Also known as HPT2, VTE2-2. Experimental evidence at protein level: Swiss-Prot protein existence level 1. Involved in the synthesis of plastoquinone-9. Can use both homogentisic acid and 2,5-dihydroxyphenylacetic acid gamma-lactone as prenyl acceptors, and solanesyl diphosphate > farnesyl diphosphate > geranylgeranyl diphosphate >> phytyl diphosphate as prenyl donors. Do not catalyze the decardoxylation of homogentisate uncoupled from prenylation. From Arabidopsis thaliana (Mouse-ear cress).
    931..1005    +  CDS            HST (fragment): HSTC_ARATH - Also known as HPT2, VTE2-2. Experimental evidence at protein level: Swiss-Prot protein existence level 1. Involved in the synthesis of plastoquinone-9. Can use both homogentisic acid and 2,5-dihydroxyphenylacetic acid gamma-lactone as prenyl acceptors, and solanesyl diphosphate > farnesyl diphosphate > geranylgeranyl diphosphate >> phytyl diphosphate as prenyl donors. Do not catalyze the decardoxylation of homogentisate uncoupled from prenylation. From Arabidopsis thaliana (Mouse-ear cress).
   1695..1856    +  CDS            RECA (fragment): RECAC_ARATH - Experimental evidence at transcript level: Swiss-Prot protein existence level 2. Involved in recombination ability and DNA strand transfer activity. From Arabidopsis thaliana (Mouse-ear cress).
   1857..1922    +  CDS            3xFLAG: three tandem FLAG® epitope tags, followed by an enterokinase cleavage site
   1929..2435    +  CDS            avrBs3 (fragment): AVRB3_XANEU - Experimental evidence at protein level: Swiss-Prot protein existence level 1. Avirulence protein. Acts as a transcription factor in C.annuum plants. In susceptible plants lacking the Bs3 resistance gene induces expression of a number of genes, including genes homologous to a family of auxin-induced genes, alpha-expansin genes, pectate lyase, anthocyanidin glucoside rhamnosyl transferase and at least one transcription factor, UPA20. Their expression leads to plant hypertrophy in mesophyll cells, probably mainly mediated by UPA20 (PubMed:17962565). In resistant plants induces the h
   4230..4349    +  CDS            avrBs3 (fragment): AVRB3_XANEU - Experimental evidence at protein level: Swiss-Prot protein existence level 1. Avirulence protein. Acts as a transcription factor in C.annuum plants. In susceptible plants lacking the Bs3 resistance gene induces expression of a number of genes, including genes homologous to a family of auxin-induced genes, alpha-expansin genes, pectate lyase, anthocyanidin glucoside rhamnosyl transferase and at least one transcription factor, UPA20. Their expression leads to plant hypertrophy in mesophyll cells, probably mainly mediated by UPA20 (PubMed:17962565). In resistant plants induces the h
   4362..4688    +  CDS            dddA (fragment): DDDA_BURC1 - Experimental evidence at protein level: Swiss-Prot protein existence level 1. Toxic component of a toxin-immunity protein module, which functions as a cellular contact-dependent growth inhibition (CDI) system. CDI modules allow bacteria to communicate with and inhibit the growth of closely related neighboring bacteria in a contact-dependent fashion. Bacteria that have this module inhibit or kill bacteria without it, giving them a growth advantage. Probably specifically inhibited by cognate immunity protein DddI (Probable). The C-terminal 163 residue fragment has double-stranded DN
   4776..4935    +  polyA_signal   CaMV poly(A) signal (fragment): cauliflower mosaic virus polyadenylation signal
   5029..5053    +  misc_feature   RB T-DNA repeat: right border repeat from nopaline C58 T-DNA
   5423..5824    +  CDS            Y4CG_SINFN (fragment): Protein inferred from homology: Swiss-Prot protein existence level 3. From Sinorhizobium fredii (strain NBRC 101917 / NGR234).
   6384..7013    +  CDS            pVS1 StaA: stability protein from the Pseudomonas plasmid pVS1 (Heeb et al., 2000)
   7442..8515    +  CDS            pVS1 RepA: replication protein from the Pseudomonas plasmid pVS1 (Heeb et al., 2000)
   8581..8775    +  rep_origin     pVS1 oriV: origin of replication for the Pseudomonas plasmid pVS1 (Heeb et al., 2000)
   8978..9017    +  CDS            rop (fragment): Rop protein, which maintains plasmids at low copy number; rop
   9119..9259    +  misc_feature   bom: basis of mobility region from pBR322
   9445..10033   -  rep_origin     ori: high-copy-number ColE1/pMB1/pBR322/pUC origin of replication
  10279..11066   -  CDS            SmR (fragment): aminoglycoside adenylyltransferase (Murphy, 1985); aadA; confers resistance to spectinomycin and streptomycin
  11077..11133   -  CDS            GmR (fragment): gentamycin acetyltransferase; aacC1; confers resistance to gentamycin
  11309..11332   -  promoter       Pc promoter (fragment): intI1 (promoter lies within the coding sequence); class 1 integron promoter
  11591..11615   +  misc_feature   LB T-DNA repeat: left border repeat from nopaline C58 T-DNA
  11708..11960   -  terminator     NOS terminator: nopaline synthase terminator and poly(A) signal
  11983..12531   -  CDS            bar: PAT_STRHY - Experimental evidence at protein level: Swiss-Prot protein existence level 1. Inactivates phosphinothricin (PPT) by transfer of an acetyl group from acetyl CoA. Can also acetylate demethylphosphinothricin but not PTT or glutamate. This enzyme is an effector of phosphinothricin tripeptide (PTT or bialaphos) resistance. From Streptomyces hygroscopicus. Introduced by genetic manipulation and expressed in glufosinate-tolerant maize by Dekalb Genetics.
  12573..12752   -  promoter       NOS promoter: nopaline synthase promoter
>Addgene plasmid #189645 | pRPS5A-PTP-3Xflag- psa A Left -G1397N | addgene full sequence | sequence record 370914 | Addgene NGS Result
CGTTCAACTTTTCTATACAAAGTTGAAGATCTGACTCAACTTTTGATTCGCTATTTGCAGTGCACCTGTG
GCGTTCATCACATCTTTTGTGACACTGTTTGCACTGGTCATTGCTATTACAAAGGACCTTCCTGATGTTG
AAGGAGATCGAAAGTAAGTAACTGCACGCATAACCATTTTCTTTCCGCTCTTTGGCTCAATCCATTTGAC
AGTCAAAGACAATGTTTAACCAGCTCCGTTTGATATATTGTCTTTATGTGTTTGTTCAAGCATGTTTAGT
TAATCATGCCTTTGATTGATCTTGAATAGGTTCCAAATATCAACCCTGGCAACAAAACTTGGAGTGAGAA
ACATTGCATTCCTCGGTTCTGGACTTCTGCTAGTAAATTATGTTTCAGCCATATCACTAGCTTTCTACAT
GCCTCAGGTGAATTCATCTATTTCCGTCTTAACTATTTCGGTTAATTAAAGCACGAACACCATTACTGCA
TGTAGAAGCTTGATAAACTATCGCCACCAATTTATTTTTGTTGCGATATTGTTACTTTCCTCAGTATGCA
GCTTTGAAAAGACCAACCCTCTTATCCTTTAACAATGAACAGGTTTTTAGAGGTAGCTTGATGATTCCTG
CACATGTGATCTTGGCTTCAGGCTTAATTTTCCAGGTAAAGCATTATGAGATACTCTTATATCTCTTACA
TACTTTTGAGATAATGCACAAGAACTTCATAACTATATGCTTTAGTTTCTGCATTTGACACTGCCAAATT
CATTAATCTCTAATATCTTTGTTGTTGATCTTTGGTAGACATGGGTACTAGAAAAAGCAAACTACACCAA
GGTAAAATACTTTTGTACAAACATAAACTCGTTATCACGGAACATCAATGGAGTGTATATCTAACGGAGT
GTAGAAACATTTGATTATTGCAGGAAGCTATCTCAGGATATTATCGGTTTATATGGAATCTCTTCTACGC
AGAGTATCTGTTATTCCCCTTCCTCTAGCTTTCAATTTCATGGTGAGGATATGCAGTTTTCTTTGTATAT
CATTCTTCTTCTTCTTTGTAGCTTGGAGTCAAAATCGGTTCCTTCATGTACATACATCAAGGATATGTCC
TTCTGAATTTTTATATCTTGCAATAAAAATGCTTGTACCAATTGAAACACCAGCTTTTTGAGTTCTATGA
TCACTGACTTGGTTCTAACCAAAAAAAAAAAAATGTTTAATTTACATATCTAAAAGTAGGTTTAGGGAAA
CCTAAACAGTAAAATATTTGTATATTATTCGAATTTCACTCATCATAAAAACTTAAATTGCACCATAAAA
TTTTGTTTTACTATTAATGATGTAATTTGTGTAACTTAAGATAAAAATAATATTCCGTAAGTTAACCGGC
TAAAACCACGTATAAACCAGGGAACCTGTTAAACCGGTTCTTTACTGGATAAAGAAATGAAAGCCCATGT
AGACAGCTCCATTAGAGCCCAAACCCTAAATTTCTCATCTATATAAAAGGAGTGACATTAGGGTTTTTGT
TCGTCCTCTTAAAGCTTCTCGTTTTCTCTGCCGTCTCTCTCATTCGCGCGACGCAAACGATCTTCAGGTG
ATCTTCTTTCTCCAAATCCTCTCTCATAACTCTGATTTCGTACTTGTGTATTTGAGCTCACGCTCTGTTT
CTCTCACCACAGCCATGGATTCACAGCTAGTCTTGTCTCTGAAGCTGAATCCAAGCTTCACTCCTCTTTC
TCCTCTCTTCCCTTTCACTCCATGTTCTTCTTTTTCGCCGTCGCTCCGGTTTTCTTCTTGCTACTCCCGC
CGCCTCTATTCTCCGGTTACCGTCTACGCCGCGAAGGACTACAAAGACCATGACGGTGATTATAAAGATC
ATGACATCGATTACAAGGATGACGATGACAAGCCCGGGGATCTACGCACGCTCGGCTACAGCCAGCAGCA
ACAGGAGAAGATCAAACCGAAGGTTCGTTCGACAGTGGCGCAGCACCACGAGGCACTGGTCGGCCATGGG
TTTACACACGCGCACATCGTTGCGCTCAGCCAACACCCGGCAGCGTTAGGGACCGTCGCTGTCAAGTATC
AGGACATGATCGCAGCGTTGCCAGAGGCGACACACGAAGCGATCGTTGGCGTCGGCAAACAGTGGTCCGG
CGCACGCGCTCTGGAGGCCTTGCTCACGGTGGCGGGAGAGTTGAGAGGTCCACCGTTACAGTTGGACACA
GGCCAACTTCTCAAGATTGCAAAACGTGGCGGCGTGACCGCAGTGGAGGCAGTGCATGCATGGCGCAATG
CACTGACGGGTGCCCCCCTGAACCTCACACCTGCCCAAGTCGTCGCAATCGCCTCCCACGACGGCGGCAA
GCAGGCATTGGAAACCGTGCAAAGACTTTTGCCAGTGCTGTGCCAAGCACACGGCCTCACCCCAGCACAA
GTGGTGGCTATCGCTAGCAACGGTGGGGGCAAGCAGGCCCTTGAGACAGTTCAGAGGCTCCTTCCTGTTC
TCTGTCAGGATCATGGTTTGACACCAGATCAGGTGGTCGCTATTGCTTCCAACAATGGCGGGAAACAAGC
TTTGGAGACTGTGCAACGGTTGCTGCCTGTTCTCTGCCAGGACCACGGGTTGACACCCGCCCAGGTGGTC
GCTATCGCTTCAAATAACGGCGGCAAGCAAGCTCTTGAAACCGTGCAAAGACTCTTGCCAGTTTTGTGTC
AAGATCATGGGTTGACTCCCGAACAAGTTGTTGCTATTGCCTCTAATGGAGGGGGAAAACAAGCTCTGGA
AACCGTTCAAAGGTTGCTCCCTGTCCTCTGCCAGGCACATGGTCTGACCCCAGCCCAGGTCGTGGCTATT
GCCAGTAATGGGGGCGGCAAGCAGGCCCTTGAGACTGTCCAGCGGTTGCTCCCTGTGCTTTGCCAAGATC
ATGGATTGACACCAGCTCAGGTTGTTGCTATTGCATCTCACGACGGCGGAAAGCAAGCTCTCGAGACAGT
CCAGAGGTTGCTTCCTGTCCTTTGCCAGGACCACGGTCTTACACCTGACCAAGTTGTCGCCATCGCCTCC
CATGATGGTGGGAAACAGGCCCTGGAAACTGTGCAGCGCCTTCTGCCTGTCCTCTGTCAGGCCCACGGAT
TGACACCCGAGCAGGTGGTCGCCATTGCTTCTAACAACGGGGGCAAGCAGGCACTTGAGACTGTCCAGAG
GCTCCTCCCCGTTCTTTGTCAAGCACATGGCCTTACACCAGCTCAGGTCGTCGCTATTGCAAGTAACAAC
GGAGGCAAACAGGCCTTGGAGACAGTCCAAAGACTCCTCCCAGTTCTTTGCCAGGCCCACGGTCTTACTC
CCGATCAAGTGGTGGCAATCGCTTCCCATGATGGTGGAAAGCAGGCCTTGGAAACTGTGCAGAGGCTGCT
CCCCGTTTTGTGCCAAGACCACGGATTGACCCCTGCACAGGTGGTTGCTATCGCTTCCAATAATGGAGGG
AAGCAAGCACTTGAGACAGTGCAGCGCTTGCTGCCTGTTCTGTGTCAGGCCCACGGCTTGACTCCAGATC
AGGTGGTGGCTATCGCTAGTAATATTGGAGGAAAGCAAGCCCTCGAAACCGTTCAACGGCTGTTGCCAGT
GCTCTGTCAGGCCCATGGTCTTACCCCCGACCAGGTTGTGGCAATTGCTTCCAACATCGGCGGGAAGCAA
GCACTCGAGACAGTGCAAAGACTTCTTCCCGTTCTCTGTCAAGCTCACGGATTGACCCCTGCACAAGTCG
TCGCCATTGCCAGCCATGACGGGGGTAAACAAGCCCTCGAGACTGTCCAACGCTTGCTCCCTGTGTTGTG
CCAGGCTCATGGGCTCACTCCTGAACAGGTGGTGGCTATTGCTTCTAACAATGGGGGTAAACAAGCCTTG
GAAACAGTTCAGCGCCTTCTGCCAGTGCTCTGCCAGGCTCATGGCTTGACCCCCGATCAGGTCGTCGCAA
TCGCATCTAACATCGGGGGCAAGCAAGCACTGGAAACAGTGCAGAGGCTCTTGCCCGTTCTCTGTCAAGA
CCACGGACTTACCCCCGACCAGGTGGTCGCAATCGCCTCCAACATAGGTGGAAAACAGGCTCTCGAGACA
GTTCAAAGGTTGCTCCCTGTGTTGTGCCAAGCTCACGGTCTGACTCCGGAACAGGTGGTGGCGATTGCAA
GCAACGGCGGCGGCAAACAGGCTCTAGAGAGCATTGTTGCCCAGCTCTCCAGACCTGATCCGGCGCTAGC
CGCGTTGACAAATGATCATCTTGTTGCTCTTGCTTGTCTTGGCGGACGACCTGCCCTGGATGCTGTGAAA
AAGGGGTTGGGGGGATCCGGATCAGGTAGCTACGCACTTGGTCCTTACCAGATTAGCGCACCCCAACTCC
CCGCCTATAATGGTCAAACCGTCGGGACCTTTTACTACGTAAACGATGCTGGTGGGCTGGAATCCAAAGT
ATTCTCCTCAGGGGGCCCTACACCCTACCCCAACTACGCCAATGCTGGTCATGTAGAAGGGCAGTCAGCA
CTGTTTATGCGCGATAATGGTATAAGCGAGGGGTTGGTCTTCCATAACAACCCAGAGGGTACTTGTGGCT
TCTGTGTGAATATGACTGAAACCCTTCTGCCCGAAAATGCCAAGATGACTGTCGTCCCACCTGAAGGCTA
GGGTACCTGATAATCGATATCCCGCGGCCATGCTAGAGTCCGCAAAAATCACCAGTCTCTCTCTACAAAT
CTATCTCTCTCTATTTTTCTCCAGAATAATGTGTGAGTAGTTCCCAGATAAGGGAATTAGGGTTCTTATA
GGGTTTCGCTCATGTGTTGAGCATATAAGAAACCCTTAGTATGTATTTGTATTTGTAAAATACTTCTATC
AATAAAATTTCTAATTCCTAAAACCAAAATCCAGTGACCTGCAGGCATGCGACGTCCGTCGGGCCCAAGC
TTAGCTTGAGCTTGGATCAGATTGTCGTTTCCCGCCTTCAGTTTAAACTATCAGTGTTTGACAGGATATA
TTGGCGGGTAAACCTAAGAGAAAAGAGCGTTTATTAGAATAATCGGATATTTAAAAGGGCGTGAAAAGGT
TTATCCGTTCGTCCATTTGTATGTGCATGCCAACCACAGGGTTCCCCTCGGGATCAAAGTACTTTAAAGT
ACTTTAAAGTACTTTAAAGTACTTTGATCCAACCCCTCCGCTGCTATAGTGCAGTCGGCTTCTGACGTTC
AGTGCAGCCGTCTTCTGAAAACGACATGTCGCACAAGTCCTAAGTTACGCGACAGGCTGCCGCCCTGCCC
TTTTCCTGGCGTTTTCTTGTCGCGTGTTTTAGTCGCATAAAGTAGAATACTTGCGACTAGAACCGGAGAC
ATTACGCCATGAACAAGAGCGCCGCCGCTGGCCTGCTGGGCTATGCCCGCGTCAGCACCGACGACCAGGA
CTTGACCAACCAACGGGCCGAACTGCACGCGGCCGGCTGCACCAAGCTGTTTTCCGAGAAGATCACCGGC
ACCAGGCGCGACCGCCCGGAGCTGGCCAGGATGCTTGACCACCTACGCCCTGGCGACGTTGTGACAGTGA
CCAGGCTAGACCGCCTGGCCCGCAGCACCCGCGACCTACTGGACATTGCCGAGCGCATCCAGGAGGCCGG
CGCGGGCCTGCGTAGCCTGGCAGAGCCGTGGGCCGACACCACCACGCCGGCCGGCCGCATGGTGTTGACC
GTGTTCGCCGGCATTGCCGAGTTCGAGCGTTCCCTAATCATCGACCGCACCCGGAGCGGGCGCGAGGCCG
CCAAGGCCCGAGGCGTGAAGTTTGGCCCCCGCCCTACCCTCACCCCGGCACAGATCGCGCACGCCCGCGA
GCTGATCGACCAGGAAGGCCGCACCGTGAAAGAGGCGGCTGCACTGCTTGGCGTGCATCGCTCGACCCTG
TACCGCGCACTTGAGCGCAGCGAGGAAGTGACGCCCACCGAGGCCAGGCGGCGCGGTGCCTTCCGTGAGG
ACGCATTGACCGAGGCCGACGCCCTGGCGGCCGCCGAGAATGAACGCCAAGAGGAACAAGCATGAAACCG
CACCAGGACGGCCAGGACGAACCGTTTTTCATTACCGAAGAGATCGAGGCGGAGATGATCGCGGCCGGGT
ACGTGTTCGAGCCGCCCGCGCACGTCTCAACCGTGCGGCTGCATGAAATCCTGGCCGGTTTGTCTGATGC
CAAGCTGGCGGCCTGGCCGGCCAGCTTGGCCGCTGAAGAAACCGAGCGCCGCCGTCTAAAAAGGTGATGT
GTATTTGAGTAAAACAGCTTGCGTCATGCGGTCGCTGCGTATATGATGCGATGAGTAAATAAACAAATAC
GCAAGGGGAACGCATGAAGGTTATCGCTGTACTTAACCAGAAAGGCGGGTCAGGCAAGACGACCATCGCA
ACCCATCTAGCCCGCGCCCTGCAACTCGCCGGGGCCGATGTTCTGTTAGTCGATTCCGATCCCCAGGGCA
GTGCCCGCGATTGGGCGGCCGTGCGGGAAGATCAACCGCTAACCGTTGTCGGCATCGACCGCCCGACGAT
TGACCGCGACGTGAAGGCCATCGGCCGGCGCGACTTCGTAGTGATCGACGGAGCGCCCCAGGCGGCGGAC
TTGGCTGTGTCCGCGATCAAGGCAGCCGACTTCGTGCTGATTCCGGTGCAGCCAAGCCCTTACGACATAT
GGGCCACCGCCGACCTGGTGGAGCTGGTTAAGCAGCGCATTGAGGTCACGGATGGAAGGCTACAAGCGGC
CTTTGTCGTGTCGCGGGCGATCAAAGGCACGCGCATCGGCGGTGAGGTTGCCGAGGCGCTGGCCGGGTAC
GAGCTGCCCATTCTTGAGTCCCGTATCACGCAGCGCGTGAGCTACCCAGGCACTGCCGCCGCCGGCACAA
CCGTTCTTGAATCAGAACCCGAGGGCGACGCTGCCCGCGAGGTCCAGGCGCTGGCCGCTGAAATTAAATC
AAAACTCATTTGAGTTAATGAGGTAAAGAGAAAATGAGCAAAAGCACAAACACGCTAAGTGCCGGCCGTC
CGAGCGCACGCAGCAGCAAGGCTGCAACGTTGGCCAGCCTGGCAGACACGCCAGCCATGAAGCGGGTCAA
CTTTCAGTTGCCGGCGGAGGATCACACCAAGCTGAAGATGTACGCGGTACGCCAAGGCAAGACCATTACC
GAGCTGCTATCTGAATACATCGCGCAGCTACCAGAGTAAATGAGCAAATGAATAAATGAGTAGATGAATT
TTAGCGGCTAAAGGAGGCGGCATGGAAAATCAAGAACAACCAGGCACCGACGCCGTGGAATGCCCCATGT
GTGGAGGAACGGGCGGTTGGCCAGGCGTAAGCGGCTGGGTTGTCTGCCGGCCCTGCAATGGCACTGGAAC
CCCCAAGCCCGAGGAATCGGCGTGAGCGGTCGCAAACCATCCGGCCCGGTACAAATCGGCGCGGCGCTGG
GTGATGACCTGGTGGAGAAGTTGAAGGCCGCGCAGGCCGCCCAGCGGCAACGCATCGAGGCAGAAGCACG
CCCCGGTGAATCGTGGCAAGCGGCCGCTGATCGAATCCGCAAAGAATCCCGGCAACCGCCGGCAGCCGGT
GCGCCGTCGATTAGGAAGCCGCCCAAGGGCGACGAGCAACCAGATTTTTTCGTTCCGATGCTCTATGACG
TGGGCACCCGCGATAGTCGCAGCATCATGGACGTGGCCGTTTTCCGTCTGTCGAAGCGTGACCGACGAGC
TGGCGAGGTGATCCGCTACGAGCTTCCAGACGGGCACGTAGAGGTTTCCGCAGGGCCGGCCGGCATGGCC
AGTGTGTGGGATTACGACCTGGTACTGATGGCGGTTTCCCATCTAACCGAATCCATGAACCGATACCGGG
AAGGGAAGGGAGACAAGCCCGGCCGCGTGTTCCGTCCACACGTTGCGGACGTACTCAAGTTCTGCCGGCG
AGCCGATGGCGGAAAGCAGAAAGACGACCTGGTAGAAACCTGCATTCGGTTAAACACCACGCACGTTGCC
ATGCAGCGTACGAAGAAGGCCAAGAACGGCCGCCTGGTGACGGTATCCGAGGGTGAAGCCTTGATTAGCC
GCTACAAGATCGTAAAGAGCGAAACCGGGCGGCCGGAGTACATCGAGATCGAGCTAGCTGATTGGATGTA
CCGCGAGATCACAGAAGGCAAGAACCCGGACGTGCTGACGGTTCACCCCGATTACTTTTTGATCGATCCC
GGCATCGGCCGTTTTCTCTACCGCCTGGCACGCCGCGCCGCAGGCAAGGCAGAAGCCAGATGGTTGTTCA
AGACGATCTACGAACGCAGTGGCAGCGCCGGAGAGTTCAAGAAGTTCTGTTTCACCGTGCGCAAGCTGAT
CGGGTCAAATGACCTGCCGGAGTACGATTTGAAGGAGGAGGCGGGGCAGGCTGGCCCGATCCTAGTCATG
CGCTACCGCAACCTGATCGAGGGCGAAGCATCCGCCGGTTCCTAATGTACGGAGCAGATGCTAGGGCAAA
TTGCCCTAGCAGGGGAAAAAGGTCGAAAAGGTCTCTTTCCTGTGGATAGCACGTACATTGGGAACCCAAA
GCCGTACATTGGGAACCGGAACCCGTACATTGGGAACCCAAAGCCGTACATTGGGAACCGGTCACACATG
TAAGTGACTGATATAAAAGAGAAAAAAGGCGATTTTTCCGCCTAAAACTCTTTAAAACTTATTAAAACTC
TTAAAACCCGCCTGGCCTGTGCATAACTGTCTGGCCAGCGCACAGCCGAAGAGCTGCAAAAAGCGCCTAC
CCTTCGGTCGCTGCGCTCCCTACGCCCCGCCGCTTCGCGTCGGCCTATCGCGGCCGCTGGCCGCTCAAAA
ATGGCTGGCCTACGGCCAGGCAATCTACCAGGGCGCGGACAAGCCGCGCCGTCGCCACTCGACCGCCGGC
GCCCACATCAAGGCACCCTGCCTCGCGCGTTTCGGTGATGACGGTGAAAACCTCTGACACATGCAGCTCC
CGGAGACGGTCACAGCTTGTCTGTAAGCGGATGCCGGGAGCAGACAAGCCCGTCAGGGCGCGTCAGCGGG
TGTTGGCGGGTGTCGGGGCGCAGCCATGACCCAGTCACGTAGCGATAGCGGAGTGTATACTGGCTTAACT
ATGCGGCATCAGAGCAGATTGTACTGAGAGTGCACCATATGCGGTGTGAAATACCGCACAGATGCGTAAG
GAGAAAATACCGCATCAGGCGCTCTTCCGCTTCCTCGCTCACTGACTCGCTGCGCTCGGTCGTTCGGCTG
CGGCGAGCGGTATCAGCTCACTCAAAGGCGGTAATACGGTTATCCACAGAATCAGGGGATAACGCAGGAA
AGAACATGTGAGCAAAAGGCCAGCAAAAGGCCAGGAACCGTAAAAAGGCCGCGTTGCTGGCGTTTTTCCA
TAGGCTCCGCCCCCCTGACGAGCATCACAAAAATCGACGCTCAAGTCAGAGGTGGCGAAACCCGACAGGA
CTATAAAGATACCAGGCGTTTCCCCCTGGAAGCTCCCTCGTGCGCTCTCCTGTTCCGACCCTGCCGCTTA
CCGGATACCTGTCCGCCTTTCTCCCTTCGGGAAGCGTGGCGCTTTCTCATAGCTCACGCTGTAGGTATCT
CAGTTCGGTGTAGGTCGTTCGCTCCAAGCTGGGCTGTGTGCACGAACCCCCCGTTCAGCCCGACCGCTGC
GCCTTATCCGGTAACTATCGTCTTGAGTCCAACCCGGTAAGACACGACTTATCGCCACTGGCAGCAGCCA
CTGGTAACAGGATTAGCAGAGCGAGGTATGTAGGCGGTGCTACAGAGTTCTTGAAGTGGTGGCCTAACTA
CGGCTACACTAGAAGGACAGTATTTGGTATCTGCGCTCTGCTGAAGCCAGTTACCTTCGGAAAAAGAGTT
GGTAGCTCTTGATCCGGCAAACAAACCACCGCTGGTAGCGGTGGTTTTTTTGTTTGCAAGCAGCAGATTA
CGCGCAGAAAAAAAGGATCTCAAGAAGATCCTTTGATCTTTTCTACGGGGTCTGACGCTCAGTGGAACGA
AAACTCACGTTAAGGGATTTTGGTCATGCATGATATATCTCCCAATTTGTGTAGGGCTTATTATGCACGC
TTAAAAATAATAAAAGCAGACTTGACCTGATAGTTTGGCTGTGAGCAATTATGTGCTTAGTGCATCTAAC
GCTTGAGTTAAGCCGCGCCGCGAAGCGGCGTCGGCTTGAACGAATTTCTAGCTAGACATTATTTGCCGAC
TACCTTGGTGATCTCGCCTTTCACGTAGTGGACAAATTCTTCCAACTGATCTGCGCGCGAGGCCAAGCGA
TCTTCTTCTTGTCCAAGATAAGCCTGTCTAGCTTCAAGTATGACGGGCTGATACTGGGCCGGCAGGCGCT
CCATTGCCCAGTCGGCAGCGACATCCTTCGGCGCGATTTTGCCGGTTACTGCGCTGTACCAAATGCGGGA
CAACGTAAGCACTACATTTCGCTCATCGCCAGCCCAGTCGGGCGGCGAGTTCCATAGCGTTAAGGTTTCA
TTTAGCGCCTCAAATAGATCCTGTTCAGGAACCGGATCAAAGAGTTCCTCCGCCGCTGGACCTACCAAGG
CAACGCTATGTTCTCTTGCTTTTGTCAGCAAGATAGCCAGATCAATGTCGATCGTGGCTGGCTCGAAGAT
ACCTGCAAGAATGTCATTGCGCTGCCATTCTCCAAATTGCAGTTCGCGCTTAGCTGGATAACGCCACGGA
ATGATGTCGTCGTGCACAACAATGGTGACTTCTACAGCGCGGAGAATCTCGCTCTCTCCAGGGGAAGCCG
AAGTTTCCAAAAGGTCGTTGATCAAAGCTCGCCGCGTTGTTTCATCAAGCCTTACGGTCACCGTAACCAG
CAAATCAATATCACTGTGTGGCTTCAGGCCGCCATCCACTGCGGAGCCGTACAAATGTACGGCCAGCAAC
GTCGGTTCGAGATGGCGCTCGATGACGCCAACTACCTCTGATAGTTGAGTCGATACTTCGGCGATCACCG
CTTCCCCCATGATGTTTAACTTTGTTTTAGGGCGACTGCCCTGCTGCGTAACATCGTTGCTGCTCCATAA
CATCAAACATCGACCCACGGCGTAACGCGCTTGCTGCTTGGATGCCCGAGGCATAGACTGTACCCCAAAA
AAACAGTCATAACAAGCCATGAAAACCGCCACTGCGCCGTTACCACCGCTGCGTTCGGTCAAGGTTCTGG
ACCAGTTGCGTGAGCGCATACGCTACTTGCATTACAGCTTACGAACCGAACAGGCTTATGTCCACTGGGT
TCGTGCCCGAATTGATCACAGGCAGCAACGCTCTGTCATCGTTACAATCAACATGCTACCCTCCGCGAGA
TCATCCGTGTTTCAAACCCGGCAGCTTAGTTGCCGTTCTTCCGAATAGCATCGGTAACATGAGCAAAGTC
TGCCGCCTTACAACGGCTCTCCCGCTGACGCCGTCCCGGACTGATGGGCTGCCTGTATCGAGTGGTGATT
TTGTGCCGAGCTGCCGGTCGGGGAGCTGTTGGCTGGCTGGTGGCAGGATATATTGTGGTGTAAACAAATT
GACGCTTAGACAACTTAATAACACATTGCGGACGTTTTTAATGTACTGAATTAACGCCGAATTGAATTAT
CAGCTTGCATGCCGGTCGATCTAGTAACATAGATGACACCGCGCGCGATAATTTATCCTAGTTTGCGCGC
TATATTTTGTTTTCTATCGCGTATTAAATGTATAATTGCGGGACTCTAATCATAAAAACCCATCTCATAA
ATAACGTCATGCATTACATGTTAATTATTACATGCTTAACGTAATTCAACAGAAATTATATGATAATCAT
CGCAAGACCGGCAACAGGATTCAATCTTAAGAAACTTTATTGCCAAATGTTTGAACGATCTGCTTGACTC
TAGGGGTCATCAGATTTCGGTGACGGGCAGGACCGGACGGGGCGGCACCGGCAGGCTGAAGTCCAGCTGC
CAGAAACCCACGTCATGCCAGTTCCCGTGCTTGAAGCCGGCCGCCCGCAGCATGCCGCGGGGGGCATATC
CGAGCGCCTCGTGCATGCGCACGCTCGGGTCGTTGGGCAGCCCGATGACAGCGACCACGCTCTTGAAGCC
CTGTGCCTCCAGGGACTTCAGAAGGTGGGTGTAGAGCGTGGAGCCCAGTCCCGTCCGCTGGTGGCGGGGG
GAGACGTACACGGTCGACTCGGCCGTCCAGTCGTAGGCGTTGCGTGCCTTCCAGGGACCCGCGTAGGCGA
TGCCGGCGACCTCGCCGTCCACCTCGGCGACGAGCCAGGGATAGCGCTCCCGCAGACGGACGAGGTCGTC
CGTCCACTCCTGCGGTTCCTGCGGCTCGGTACGGAAGTTGACCGTGCTTGTCTCGATGTAGTGGTTGACG
ATGGTGCAGACCGCCGGCATGTCCGCCTCGGTGGCACGGCGGATGTCGGCCGGGCGTCGTTCTGGGCTCA
TGGTAGATCCCCTCGATCGAGTTGAGAGTGAATATGAGACTCTAATTGGATACCGAGGGGAATTTATGGA
ACGTCAGTGGAGCATTTTTGACAAGAAATATTTGCTAGCTGATAGTGACCTTAGGCGACTTTTGAACGCG
CAATAATGGTTTCTGACGTATGTGCTTAGCTCATTAAACTCCAGAAACCCGCGGCTCAGTGGCTCCTTCA
ACGTTGCGGTTCTGTCAGTTCCAAACGTAAAACGGCTTGTCCCGCGTCATCGGCGGGGGTCATAACGTGA
CTCCCTTAATTCTCCGCTCATGATCGATAATT
